>Addgene plasmid #240239 | pWal10-roe-sfGFP | addgene full sequence | sequence record 477959 | Addgene NGS Result
CACCTG
[124 nt withheld, positions 7-130]
C
[91 nt withheld, positions 132-222]
A
[49 nt withheld, positions 224-272]
CCTTTGACGTTGGAGTCCACGTTCTTT
[37 nt withheld, positions 300-336]
ACCCTATCTCGGTCTATTCTTTTGATTTATAAGGGATTTTGCCGATTTCGGCCTATTGGTTAAAAAAATG
AGCTGATTTAACAAAAATTTAACGCGAATTTTAACAAAATATTAACGCTTACAATTTCCATTCGCCATTC
AGGCTGCGCAACTGTTGGGAAGGGCGATCGGTGCGGGCCTCTTCGCTATTACGCCAGCTGGCGAAAGGGG
GATGTGCTGCAAGGCGATTAAGTTGGGTAACGCCAGGGTTTTCCCAGTCACGACGTTGTAAAACGACGGC
CAGTGAGCGCGCGTAATACGACTCACTATAGGGCGAATTGGGTACAAGCTTCACGACCTAGGCGCGCCCT
AGTTCCAGTGAAATCCAAGCATTTTCTAAATTAAATGTATTCTTATTATTATAGTTGTTATTTTTGATAT
ATATAAACAACACTATTATGCCCACCATTTTTTTGAGATGCATCTACACAAGGAACAAACACTGGATGTC
ACTTTCAGTTCAAATTGTAACGCTAATCACTCCGAACAGGTCACAAAAAATTACCTTAAAAAGTCATAAT
ATTAAATTAGAATAAATATAGCTGTGAGGGAAATATATACAAATATATTGGAGCAAATAAATTGTACATA
CAAATATTTATTACTAATTTCTATTGAGACGAAATGAACCACTCGGAACCATTTGAGCGAACCGAATCGC
GCGGAACTAACGACAGTCGCTCCAAGGTCGTCGAACAAAAGGTGAATGTGTTGCGGAGAGCGGGTGGGAG
ACAGCGAAAGAGCAACTACGAAACGTGGTGTGGTGGAGGTGAATTATGAAGAGGGCGCGCGATTTGAAAA
GTATGTATATAAAAAATATATCCCGGTGTTTTATGTAGCGATAAACGAGTTTTTGATGTAAGGTATGCAG
GTGTGTAAGTCTTTTGGTTAGAAGACAAATCCAAAGTCTACTTGTGGGGATGTTCGAAGGGGAAATACTT
GTATTCTATAGGTCATATCTTGTTTTTATTGGCACAAATATAATTACATTAGCTTTTTGAGGGGGCAATA
AACAGTAAACACGATGGTAATAATGGTAAAAAAAAAAAACAAGCAGTTATTTCGGATATATGTCGGCTAC
TCCTTGCGTCGGGCCCGAAGTCTTAGAGCCAGATATGCGAGCACCCGGAAGCTCACGATGAGAATGGCCA
GACCCACGTAGTCCAGCGGCAGATCGGCGGCGGAGAAGTTAAGCGTCTCCAGGATGACCTTGCCCGAACT
GGGGCACGTGGTGTTCGACGATGTGCAGCTAATTTCGCCCGGCTCCACGTCCGCCCATTGGTTAATCAGC
AGACCCTCGTTGGCGTAACGGAACCATGAGAGGTACGACAACCATTTGAGGTATACTGGCACCGAGCCCG
AGTTCAAGAAGAAGCCGCCAAAGAGCAGGAATGGTATGATAACCGGCGGACCCACAGACAGCGCCATCGA
GGTCGAGGAGCTGGCGCAGGATATTAGATATCCGAAGGACGTTGACACATTGGCCACCAGAGTGACCAGC
GCCAGGCAGTTGAAGAAGTGCAGCACTCCGGCCCGCAGTCCGATCATCGGATAGGCAATCGCCGTGAAGA
CCAGTGGCACTGTGAGAAAAAGCGGCAATTCGGCAATCGTTTTGCCCAGAAAGTATGTGTCACAGCGATA
AAGTCGACTTCGGGCCTCCCTCATAAAAACTGGCAGCTCTGAGGTGAACACCTAAATCGAATCGATTCAT
TAGAAAGTTAGTAAATTATTGAAATGCAAATGTATTCTAAACATGACTTACATTTATCGTGGCAAAGACG
TTTTGAAAGGTCATGTTGGTCAGGAAGAGGAAGATGGCTCCGTTGATATTCATCACACCCACTTGCGTGA
GTTGTTGGCCCAAAAAGATGAGGCCAATCAAGATGGCAACCATCTGCAAATTAAAATGTTACTCGCATCT
CATTAATATTCGCGAGTTAAATGAAATTTATTTATCTTCTGCAAAACTATAAACTATACATCTCATTGAA
AAAAACTAAGAAGGGTGTGGAATCAGGCAATTCTATCTAAAATCTAGCGAATTTGTTTCCAAGAATTGTA
AGCGTTATATCATTTGTTTCCACTGGAACCACTCACCGTTGTCTGAATAAGTCGCACTTTTACGAGGAGT
GGTTCCTTGAGCACCGACAGCCAGGATCGCCACAGGACCGCCCGGAACTGCATGAACCAGGTGGCCTTGT
AGGTGTACCCATTCTCCGGCTGCTCCAGTGGCTTCTCCAGATTTTTGGTGGCCAACAACTGCTCCATATC
CCGGGCTACTTTGCTAATGGCAAAATTGTCGCATATCTTGGCGATCCGATCACGGGACTCGATCTCCCGT
CCGGGCACAACGGCCAACACCTGTACGTAAAAGTCCGCCGGATTGTAGTTGGTAGGACACTGGGCACCCA
CGCTGGATAGGAGTTGAGATGTTATGTAATACTAGATACCCTTAATAAACACATCGAACTCACTAGGAAA
AGAAGTCGACGGCTTCGCTGGGAGTGCCCAAGAAAGCTACCCTGCCCTCGGCCATCAGAAGGATCTTGTC
AAAGAGCTCAAACAGCTCGGAAGACGGCTGATGAATGGTCAGGATGACGGTCTTGCCCTTCTGCGACAGC
TTCTTCAGCACCTGGACGACGCTGTGGGCGGTAAAGGAGTCCAGTCCGGAGGTGGGCTCATCGCAGATCA
GAAGCGGCGGATCGGTTAGAGCCTCGGAGGCGAATGCCAGACGCTTCCTTTCTCCGCCGGACAGACCTTT
CACCCTGCCGGGCACACCGATGATCGTGTGCTGACATTTGCTGAGCGAAAGCTCCTGGATCACCTGATCC
ACGCGGGCCACTCGCTGCCGATAGGTCAGATGTCGTGGCATCCGCACCATGGCTTGGAAAATCAGGTGTT
CCCTGGCCGTTAGGGAGCCGATAAAGAGGTCATCCTGCTGGACATAGGCGCACCTGGCCTGCATCTCCTT
GGCGTCCACAGGTTGGCCATTGAGCAGTCGCATCCCGGATGGCGATACTTGGATGCCCTGCGGCGATCGA
AAGGCAAGGGCATTCAGCAGGGTCGTCTTTCCGGCACCGGAACTGCCCATCACGGCCAAAAGTTCGCCCG
GATAGGCCACGCCGCAAACTGAGTTTCAAATTGGTAATTGGACCCTTTATTAAGATTTCACACAGATCAG
CCGACTGCGAATAGAAACTCACCGTTCTTGAGCAAATGTTTCCTGGGCGCCGGTATGTGTCGCTCGTTGC
AGAATAGTCCGCGTGTCCGGTTGACCAGCTGCCGCCATCCGGAGCCCGGCTGATTGACCGCCCCAAAGAT
GTCCATATTGTGCCAGGCATAGGTGAGGTTCTCGGCTAGTTGGCCGCTCCCTGAACCGGAGTCCTCCGGC
GGACTGGGTGGCCGGAGCGTGCCGTAGTTTTTGGCCTGCCCGAAGCCCTGGTTAATGCAGCTCTGCGAAG
CCGCTCCGCTGTCACCCTGCAATGATAGGGGATCTCAAATATCAACTACAAGCGTTATGCTCATCTAACC
CCGAACAAAAAGTACCCCGAAGTATCCTACGAAGTAGGTTTATACTTTTATTTATTTTTTGTGCATCTAG
GATCAGCTTAAAATATCTGGTTGTTATATTTTTTGTAAAAAAGAATATAGTCGAAAATGAATGCCTTTAG
ATGTCTTGATCATGATATGATCTCAAAAATTGTCTTATATAGCGAGAACAGCTACCAGAATAATCTGTTT
CGTGTCACTATTTGTTTGTGCAATTGCGGTTTGGGATTTTTGTGGGTCGCAGTTCTCACGCCGCAGACAA
TTTGATGTTGCAATCGCAGTTCCTATAGATCAAGTGAACTTAAGATGTATGCACATGTACTACTCACATT
GTTCAGATGCTCGGCAGATGGGTGTTTGCTGCCTCCGCGAATTAATAGCTCCTGATCCTCTTGGCCCATT
GCCGGGATTTTTCACACTTTCCCCTGCTTACCCACCCAAAACCAATCACCACCCCAATCACTCAAAAAAC
AAACAAAAATAAGAAGCGAGAGGAGTTTTGGCACAGCACTTTGTGTTTAATTGATGGCGTAAACCGCTTG
GAGCTTCGTCACGAAACCGCTGACAAAATGCAACTGAAGGCGGACATTGACGCTACGTAACGCTACAAAC
GGTGGCGAAAGAGATAGCGGACGCAGCGGCGAAAGAGACGGCGATATTTCTGTGGACAGAGAAGGAGGCA
AACAGCGCTGACTTTGAGTGGAATGTCATTTTGAGTGAGAGGTAATCGAAAGAACCTGGTACATCAAATA
CCCTTGGATCGAAGTAAATTTAAAACTGATCAGATAAGTTCAATGATATCCAGTGCAGTAAAAAAAAAAA
ATGTTTTTTTTATCTACTTTCCGCAAAAATGGGTTTTATTAACTTACATACATACTAGGCGCGCCAGATC
GCAAGAAGCTTGATATCATCGATCTCGAGGCTGCATCCAACGCGTTGGGAGCTCTCCGGATCAATTCGGC
TTCAGGTACCGTCGACGATGTAGGTCACGGTCTCGAAGCCGCGGTGCGGGTGCCAGGGCGTGCCCTTGGG
CTCCCCGGGCGCGTACTCCACCTCACCCATCTGGTCCATCATGATGAACGGGTCGAGGTGGCGGTAGTTG
ATCCCGGCGAACGCGCGGCGCACCGGGAAGCCCTCGCCCTCGAAACCGCTGGGCGCGGTGGTCACGGTGA
GCACGGGACGTGCGACGGCGTCGGCTGGTGCGGATACGCGGGGCAGCGTCAGCGGGTTCTCGACGGTCAC
GGCGGGCATGTCGACAAGCCGAATTGATCCACTAGAAGGCCTAATTCGGTACACTAGTTGGCCACGTAAT
AAGTGTGCGTTGAATTTATTCGCAAAAACATTGCATATTTTCGGCAAAGTAAAATTTTGTTGCATACCTT
ATCAAAAAATAAGTGCTGCATACTTTTTAGAGAAACCAAATAATTTTTTATTGCATACCCGTTTTTAATA
AAATACATTGCATACCCTCTTTTAATAAAAAATATTGCATACTTTGACGAAACAAATTTTCGTTGCATAC
CCAATAAAAGATTATTATATTGCATACCCGTTTTTAATAAAATACATTGCATACCCTCTTTTAATAAAGA
ATATTGCATACGTTGACGAAACAAATTTTCGTTGCATACCCAATAAAAGATTATTATATTGCATACCTTT
TCTTGCCATACCATTTAGCCGATCAATTGTGCTCGGCAACAGTATATTTGTGGTGTGCCAACCAACAACA
CTAGTAGTACCAGCTTATAACTTCGTATAATGTATGCTATACGAAGTTATCTGCAGGCAGGTCGGAGTAC
TGTCCTCCGAGCGGAGTACTGTCCTCCGAGCGGAGTACTGTCCTCCGAGCGGAGTACTGTCCTCCGAGCG
GAGTACTGTCCTCCGAGCGGAGACTCCCATGGATAACTTCGTATAATGTATGCTATACGAAGTTATGGAT
CCGCAGGTCGGAGTACTGTCCTCCGAGCGGAGTACTGTCCTCCGAGCGGAGTACTGTCCTCCGAGCGGAG
TACTGTCCTCCGAGCGGAGTACTGTCCTCCGAGCGGAGACTCGTCGACAGCGAGCGCCGGAGTATAAATA
GAGGCGCTTCGTCTACGGAGCGACAATTCAATTCAAACAAGCAAAGTGAACACGTCGCTAAGCGAAAGCT
AAGCAAATAAACAAGCGCAGCTGAACAAGCTAAACAATCTGCAGTAAAGTGCAAGTTAAAGTGAATCAAT
TAAAAGTAACCAGCAACCAAGTAAATCAACTGCAACTACTGAAATCTGCCAAGAAGTAATTATTGAATAC
AAGAAGAGAACTCTGAATAGGGAATTGGGAATTCGCAGATCTGCGGCCGCGGCTCGAATCACAAGTTTGT
ACAAAAAAGCTGAACGAGAAACGTAAAATGATATAAATATCAATATATTAAATTAGATTTTGCATAAAAA
ACAGACTACATAATACTGTAAAACACAACATATCCAGTCACTATGGCGGCCGCATTAGGCACCCCAGGCT
TTACACTTTATGCTTCCGGCTCGTATAATGTGTGGATTTTGAGTTAGGATCCGTCGAGATTTTCAGGAGC
TAAGGAAGCTAAAATGGAGAAAAAAATCACTGGATATACCACCGTTGATATATCCCAATGGCATCGTAAA
GAACATTTTGAGGCATTTCAGTCAGTTGCTCAATGTACCTATAACCAGACCGTTCAGCTGGATATTACGG
CCTTTTTAAAGACCGTAAAGAAAAATAAGCACAAGTTTTATCCGGCCTTTATTCACATTCTTGCCCGCCT
GATGAATGCTCATCCGGAATTCCGTATGGCAATGAAAGACGGTGAGCTGGTGATATGGGATAGTGTTCAC
CCTTGTTACACCGTTTTCCATGAGCAAACTGAAACGTTTTCATCGCTCTGGAGTGAATACCACGACGATT
TCCGGCAGTTTCTACACATATATTCGCAAGATGTGGCGTGTTACGGTGAAAACCTGGCCTATTTCCCTAA
AGGGTTTATTGAGAATATGTTTTTCGTCTCAGCCAATCCCTGGGTGAGTTTCACCAGTTTTGATTTAAAC
GTGGCCAATATGGACAACTTCTTCGCCCCCGTTTTCACCATGGGCAAATATTATACGCAAGGCGACAAGG
TGCTGATGCCGCTGGCGATTCAGGTTCATCATGCCGTTTGTGATGGCTTCCATGTCGGCAGAATGCTTAA
TGAATTACAACAGTACTGCGATGAGTGGCAGGGCGGGGCGTAAACGCGTGGATCCGGCTTACTAAAAGCC
AGATAACAGTATGCGTATTTGCGCGCTGATTTTTGCGGTATAAGAATATATACTGATATGTATACCCGAA
GTATGTCAAAAAGAGGTATGCTATGAAGCAGCGTATTACAGTGACAGTTGACAGCGACAGCTATCAGTTG
CTCAAGGCATATATGATGTCAATATCTCCGGTCTGGTAAGCACAACCATGCAGAATGAAGCCCGTCGTCT
GCGTGCCGAACGCTGGAAAGCGGAAAATCAGGAAGGGATGGCTGAGGTCGCCCGGTTTATTGAAATGAAC
GGCTCTTTTGCTGACGAGAACAGGGGCTGGTGAAATGCAGTTTAAGGTTTACACCTATAAAAGAGAGAGC
CGTTATCGTCTGTTTGTGGATGTACAGAGTGATATTATTGACACGCCCGGGCGACGGATGGTGATCCCCC
TGGCCAGTGCACGTCTGCTGTCAGATAAAGTCTCCCGTGAACTTTACCCGGTGGTGCATATCGGGGATGA
AAGCTGGCGCATGATGACCACCGATATGGCCAGTGTGCCGGTCTCCGTTATCGGGGAAGAAGTGGCTGAT
CTCAGCCACCGCGAAAATGACATCAAAAACGCCATTAACCTGATGTTCTGGGGAATATAAATGTCAGGCT
CCCTTATACACAGCCAGTCTGCAGGTCGACCATAGTGACTGGATATGTTGTGTTTTACAGTATTATGTAG
TCTGTTTTTTATGCAAAATCTAATTTAATATATTGATATTTATATCATTTTACGTTTCTCGTTCAGCTTT
CTTGTACAAAGTGGTGATTCGAGGGTACCTCGGAGGCTCCGGTGGAAGCGGAGGTAGCGGCGGATCCGTG
TCCAAGGGCGAGGAGCTGTTCACCGGCGTGGTGCCCATCCTGGTGGAGCTGGATGGCGACGTGAACGGCC
ACAAGTTCAGCGTGCGCGGCGAGGGCGAGGGCGACGCCACCAACGGCAAGCTGACCCTGAAGTTCATCTG
CACCACCGGCAAGCTGCCCGTGCCCTGGCCCACCCTGGTGACCACCCTGACCTACGGCGTGCAGTGCTTC
AGCCGCTACCCCGATCACATGAAGCAGCACGATTTCTTCAAGAGCGCCATGCCCGAGGGCTACGTGCAGG
AGCGCACCATCAGCTTCAAGGATGACGGCACCTACAAGACCCGCGCCGAGGTGAAGTTCGAGGGCGATAC
CCTGGTGAACCGCATCGAGCTGAAGGGCATCGATTTCAAGGAGGATGGCAACATCCTGGGCCACAAGCTG
GAGTACAACTTCAACAGCCACAACGTGTACATCACCGCCGATAAGCAGAAGAACGGCATCAAGGCCAACT
TCAAGATCCGCCACAATGTGGAGGATGGCTCCGTGCAGCTGGCCGATCACTACCAGCAGAACACCCCCAT
CGGCGACGGCCCAGTGCTGCTGCCCGATAACCACTACCTGAGCACCCAGAGCGTGCTGTCCAAGGACCCC
AACGAGAAGCGCGATCACATGGTGCTGCTGGAGTTCGTGACCGCCGCCGGCATCACCCTGGGCATGGATG
AGCTGTACAAGTAGGCAAACTAGTTCTGATCTGCTAGACAATTGTTGGCATCAGGTAGGCATCACACACG
ATTAACAACCCCTAAAAATACACTTTGAAAATATTGAAAATATGTTTTTGTATACATTTTTGATATTTTC
AAATAATACGCAGTTATAAAACTCATTAGCTAACCCATTTTTTCTTTGCTTATGCTTACAGATTGCAAAG
AACTAGAGCCGCGGGATCTTTGTGAAGGAACCTTACTTCTGTGGTGTGACATAATTGGACAAACTACCTA
CAGAGATTTAAAGCTCTAAGGTAAATATAAAATTTTTAAGTGTATAATGTGTTAAACTACTGATTCTAAT
TGTTTGTGTATTTTAGATTCCAACCTATGGAACTGATGAATGGGAGCAGTGGTGGAATGCCTTTAATGAG
GAAAACCTGTTTTGCTCAGAAGAAATGCCATCTAGTGATGATGAGGCTACTGCTGACTCTCAACATTCTA
CTCCTCCAAAAAAGAAGAGAAAGGTAGAAGACCCCAAGGACTTTCCTTCAGAATTGCTAAGTTTTTTGAG
TCATGCTGTGTTTAGTAATAGAACTCTTGCTTGCTTTGCTATTTACACCACAAAGGAAAAAGCTGCACTG
CTATACAAGAAAATTATGGAAAAATATTTGATGTATAGTGCCTTGACTAGAGATCATAATCAGCCATACC
ACATTTGTAGAGGTTTTACTTGCTTTAAAAAACCTCCCACACCTCCCCCTGAACCTGAAACATAAAATGA
ATGGAATTGTTGTTGTTAACTTGTTTATTGCAGCTTATAATGGTTACAAATAAAGCAATAGCATCACAAA
TTTCACAAATAAAGCATTTTTTTCACTGCATTCTAGTTGTGGTTTGTCCAAACTCATCAATGTATCTTAT
CATGTCTGGTTCCAGAGCTCTGGCCACGTAATAAGTGTGCGTTGAATTTATTCGCAAAAACATTGCATAT
TTTCGGCAAAGTAAAATTTTGTTGCATACCTTATCAAAAAATAAGTGCTGCATACTTTTTAGAGAAACCA
AATAATTTTTTATTGCATACCCGTTTTTAATAAAATACATTGCATACCCTCTTTTAATAAAAAATATTGC
ATACTTTGACGAAACAAATTTTCGTTGCATACCCAATAAAAGATTATTATATTGCATACCCGTTTTTAAT
AAAATACATTGCATACCCTCTTTTAATAAAGAATATTGCATACGTTGACGAAACAAATTTTCGTTGCATA
CCCAATAAAAGATTATTATATTGCATACCTTTTCTTGCCATACCATTTAGCCGATCAATTGTGCTCGGCA
ACAGTATATTTGTGGTGTGCCAACCAACAACGAGCTCCAGCTTTTGTTCCCTTTAGTGAGGGTTAATTGC
GCGCTTGGCGTAATCATGGTCATAGCTGTTTCCTGTGTGAAATTGTTATCCGCTCACAATTCCACACAAC
ATACGAGCCGGAAGCATAAAGTGTAAAGCCTGGGGTGCCTAATGAGTGAGCTAACTCACATTAATTGCGT
TGCGCTCACTGCCCGCTTTCCAGTCGGGAAACCTGTCGTGCCAGCTGCATTAATGAATCGGCCAACGCGC
GGGGAGAGGCGGTTTGCGTATTGGGCGCTCTTCCGCTTCCTCGCTCACTGACTCGCTGCGCTCGGTCGTT
CGGCTGCGGCGAGCGGTATCAGCTCACTCAAAGGCGGTAATACGGTTATCCACAGAATCAGGGGATAACG
CAGGAAAGAACATGTGAGCAAAAGGCCAGCAAAAGGCCAGGAACCGTAAAAAGGCCGCGTTGCTGGCGTT
TTTCCATAGGCTCCGCCCCCCTGACGAGCATCACAAAAATCGACGCTCAAGTCAGAGGTGGCGAAACCCG
ACAGGACTATAAAGATACCAGGCGTTTCCCCCTGGAAGCTCCCTCGTGCGCTCTCCTGTTCCGACCCTGC
CGCTTACCGGATACCTGTCCGCCTTTCTCCCTTCGGGAAGCGTGGCGCTTTCTCATAGCTCACGCTGTAG
GTATCTCAGTTCGGTGTAGGTCGTTCGCTCCAAGCTGGGCTGTGTGCACGAACCCCCCGTTCAGCCCGAC
CGCTGCGCCTTATCCGGTAACTATCGTCTTGAGTCCAACCCGGTAAGACACGACTTATCGCCACTGGCAG
CAGCCACTGGTAACAGGATTAGCAGAGCGAGGTATGTAGGCGGTGCTACAGAGTTCTTGAAGTGGTGGCC
TAACTACGGCTACACTAGAAGAACAGTATTTGGTATCTGCGCTCTGCTGAAGCCAGTTACCTTCGGAAAA
AGAGTTGGTAGCTCTTGATCCGGCAAACAAACCACCGCTGGTAGCGGTGGTTTTTTTGTTTGCAAGCAGC
AGATTACGCGCAGAAAAAAAGGATCTCAAGAAGATCCTTTGATCTTTTCTACGGGGTCTGACGCTCAGTG
GAACGAAAACTCACGTTAAGGGATTTTGGTCATGAGATTATCAAAAAGGATCTTCACCTAGATCCTTTTA
AATTAAAAATGAAGTTTTAAATCAATCTAAAGTATATATGAGTAAACTTGGTCTGACAGTTACCAATGCT
TAATCAGTGAGGCACCTATCTCAGCGATCTGTCTATTTCGTTCATCCATAGTTGCCTGACTCCCCGTCGT
GTAGATAACTACGATACGGGAGGGCTTACCATCTGGCCCCAGTGCTGCAATGATACCGCGAGACCCACGC
TCACCGGCTCCAGATTTATCAGCAATAAACCAGCCAGCCGGAAGGGCCGAGCGCAGAAGTGGTCCTGCAA
CTTTATCCGCCTCCATCCAGTCTATTAATTGTTGCCGGGAAGCTAGAGTAAGTAGTTCGCCAGTTAATAG
TTTGCGCAACGTTGTTGCCATTGCTACAGGCATCGTGGTGTCACGCTCGTCGTTTGGTATGGCTTCATTC
AGCTCCGGTTCCCAACGATCAAGGCGAGTTACATGATCCCCCATGTTGTGCAAAAAAGCGGTTAGCTCCT
TCGGTCCTCCGATCGTTGTCAGAAGTAAGTTGGCCGCAGTGTTATCACTCATGGTTATGGCAGCACTGCA
TAATTCTCTTACTGTCATGCCATCCGTAAGATGCTTTTCTGTGACTGGTGAGTACTCAACCAAGTCATTC
TGAGAATAGTGTATGCGGCGACCGAGTTGCTCTTGCCCGGCGTCAATACGGGATAATACCGCGCCACATA
GCAGAACTTTAAAAGTGCTCATCATTGGAAAACGTTCTTCGGGGCGAAAACTCTCAAGGATCTTACCGCT
GTTGAGATCCAGTTCGATGTAACCCACTCGTGCACCCAACTGATCTTCAGCATCTTTTACTTTCACCAGC
GTTTCTGGGTGAGCAAAAACAGGAAGGCAAAATGCCGCAAAAAAGGGAATAAGGGCGACACGGAAATGTT
GAATACTCATACTCTTCCTTTTTCAATATTATTGAAGCATTTATCAGGGTTATTGTCTCATGAGCGGATA
CATATTTGAATGTATTTAGAAAAATAAACAAATAGGGGTTCCGCGCACATTTCCCCGAAAAGTGC
Features (pLannotate 1.2.2; 34 found; start..end, strand, type, name):
      7..365     +  rep_origin     f1 ori (sequence partly withheld): f1 bacteriophage origin of replication; arrow indicates direction of (+) strand synthesis
    467..622     -  CDS            lacZα (fragment): LacZα fragment of β-galactosidase; lacZ fragment
    630..648     +  promoter       T7 promoter: promoter for bacteriophage T7 RNA polymerase
    685..4804    -  gene           mini-white: white; This modified version of the white gene lacks part of the first intron.
   4918..4987    +  protein_bind   attB: attB site for the φC31 integrase (Groth et al., 2000) phage φC31 integrase
   5225..5655    +  protein_bind   gypsy insulator: chromatin insulator from Drosophila Su(Hw), CP190, and Mod(mdg4)67.2
   5673..5706    -  protein_bind   loxP: Cre-mediated recombination occurs in the 8-bp core sequence (GCATACAT). Cre recombinase
   5719..5813    +  protein_bind   5X UAS: five tandem copies of the "ScaI site" 17-mer CGGAGTACTGTCCTCCG, an upstream activating sequence (UAS) that efficiently binds yeast Gal4 (Webster et al., 1988; Pfeiffer et al., 2010) GAL4
   5829..5862    -  protein_bind   loxP: Cre-mediated recombination occurs in the 8-bp core sequence (GCATACAT). Cre recombinase
   5875..5969    +  protein_bind   5X UAS: five tandem copies of the "ScaI site" 17-mer CGGAGTACTGTCCTCCG, an upstream activating sequence (UAS) that efficiently binds yeast Gal4 (Webster et al., 1988; Pfeiffer et al., 2010) GAL4
   5993..6231    +  promoter       hsp70 promoter: Drosophila melanogaster hsp70Bb promoter
   6277..6401    +  protein_bind   attR1: mutant version of attR; recombination site for the Gateway® LR reaction LR Clonase™
   6426..6456    +  promoter       lac UV5 promoter: E. coli lac promoter with an "up" mutation
   6480..6509    +  promoter       cat promoter (fragment): promoter of the E. coli cat gene encoding chloramphenicol acetyltransferase
   6510..7169    +  CDS            CmR: chloramphenicol acetyltransferase; cat; confers resistance to chloramphenicol
   7348..7506    +  CDS            ccdA (fragment): CCDA_ECO57 - Also known as H, letA. Experimental evidence at protein level: Swiss-Prot protein existence level 1. Antitoxin component of a type II toxin-antitoxin (TA) system which inhibits the post-segregational killing (PSK) of plasmid-free cells, also referred to as a plasmid addiction system. Binds to and blocks the activity of CcdB; will also remove bound CcdB protein from the CcdB-GyrA complex by forming a CcdA-CcdB complex, a process termed rejuvenation. Functions as a transcriptional corepressor for the ccdAB operon, repression also requires CcdB (By similarity). From Escherichia coli
   7511..7813    +  CDS            ccdB: CCDB_ECOLI - Also known as G, letB, letD. Experimental evidence at protein level: Swiss-Prot protein existence level 1. Toxic component of a type II toxin-antitoxin (TA) system, functioning in plasmid maintainence. Responsible for the post- segregational killing (PSK) of plasmid-free cells, also referred to as a plasmid addiction system. Half-life of over 2 hours. Cell killing by CcdB is accompanied by filamentation, defects in chromosome and plasmid segregation, defects in cell division, formation of anucleate cells, decreased DNA synthesis and plasmid loss. Interferes with the activity of DN
   7857..7981    -  protein_bind   attR2: mutant version of attR; recombination site for the Gateway® LR reaction LR Clonase™
   8037..8747    +  CDS            Superfolder GFP: Superfolder GFP is a basic (constitutively fluorescent) green fluorescent protein published in 2005, derived from Aequorea victoria. It is reported to be a very rapidly-maturing weak dimer.
   8961..9035    +  CDS            small t antigen (fragment): SV40 (simian virus 40) small t antigen
   9037..9102    +  intron         small t intron: SV40 (simian virus 40) small t antigen intron
   9232..9252    +  CDS            SV40 NLS: nuclear localization signal of SV40 (simian virus 40) large T antigen
   9259..9393    +  CDS            LT_POVHA (fragment): Protein inferred from homology: Swiss-Prot protein existence level 3. Isoform large T antigen is a key early protein essential for both driving viral replication and inducing cellular transformation. Plays a role in viral genome replication by driving entry of quiescent cells into the cell cycle and by autoregulating the synthesis of viral early mRNA. Displays highly oncogenic activities by corrupting the host cellular checkpoint mechanisms that guard cell division and the transcription, replication, and repair of DNA. Participates in the modulation of cellular gene expression preceeding viral
   9418..9501    +  CDS            large T antigen (fragment): large T antigen from SV40 (simian virus 40)
   9524..9645    +  polyA_signal   SV40 poly(A) signal: SV40 polyadenylation signal
   9667..10097   +  protein_bind   gypsy insulator: chromatin insulator from Drosophila Su(Hw), CP190, and Mod(mdg4)67.2
  10116..10134   -  promoter       T3 promoter: promoter for bacteriophage T3 RNA polymerase
  10177..10199   -  protein_bind   lac operator (fragment): The lac repressor binds to the lac operator to inhibit transcription in E. coli. This inhibition can be relieved by adding lactose or isopropyl-β-D-thiogalactopyranoside (IPTG). lac repressor encoded by lacI
  10203..10233   -  promoter       lac promoter: promoter for the E. coli lac operon
  10248..10269   -  protein_bind   CAP binding site: CAP binding activates transcription in the presence of cAMP. E. coli catabolite activator protein
  10282..10374   -  CDS            lacI (fragment): lac repressor; lacI; The lac repressor binds to the lac operator to inhibit transcription in E. coli. This inhibition can be relieved by adding lactose or isopropyl-β-D-thiogalactopyranoside (IPTG).
  10557..11145   -  rep_origin     ori: high-copy-number ColE1/pMB1/pBR322/pUC origin of replication
  11316..12176   -  CDS            AmpR: β-lactamase; bla; confers resistance to ampicillin, carbenicillin, and related antibiotics
  12177..12281   -  promoter       AmpR promoter: bla
