[The description below was written by a language model from this plasmid's Addgene catalogue record and pLannotate feature annotations shown in this document.]
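Description:
pWal10-roe-sfGFP is an empty Gateway destination vector built on the pWalium-roe backbone for GAL4/UAS-driven expression of C-terminally sfGFP-tagged proteins in Drosophila. The roughly 12.3 kb plasmid replicates in E. coli from a high-copy ColE1/pUC-type origin and also carries an f1 origin. It is selected with ampicillin (AmpR in the backbone) together with chloramphenicol (CmR inside the Gateway cassette). Because the cassette encodes the CcdB toxin, the unrecombined vector has to be maintained in a ccdB-tolerant strain.

The expression unit consists of two 5X UAS blocks, giving ten GAL4 binding sites, upstream of a Drosophila hsp70 promoter. One of the UAS blocks is flanked by loxP sites, an arrangement that would allow Cre to remove it and so reduce the number of UAS copies. Downstream lies the attR1–CmR–ccdB–attR2 cassette, followed by the superfolder GFP coding sequence and an SV40 small t intron and polyadenylation region. The large T and NLS annotations there are fragments of that 3' segment rather than functional payloads. An LR reaction with an entry clone swaps the CmR/ccdB cassette for an open reading frame, which, if it lacks a stop codon and is in frame, is fused to sfGFP at its C-terminus. Gypsy insulators flank the whole unit to buffer it from chromosomal position effects.

For transgenesis, a φC31 attB site directs integrase-mediated insertion into genomic attP landing sites, and the mini-white gene marks transformants by eye colour. The resulting fly lines allow tissue-specific expression of fluorescent fusion proteins under chosen GAL4 drivers. The associated publication concerns mapping of Drosophila protein secretomes and inter-organ trafficking.
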