Addgene plasmid #240239: pWal10-roe-sfGFP
Purpose: (Empty Backbone) Gateway destination plasmid to generate C-terminal sfGFP fusions under control of UAS promoter. Can be used to generate transgenic fly lines by white+ fly eye selection and phiC31 integration.
Depositing lab: Justin Bosch & Norbert Perrimon. Depositing organization: Harvard Medical School. Publication: Multi-omic mapping of Drosophila protein secretomes reveals tissue-specific origins and inter-organ trafficking. Bosch JA, Beltran PMJ, Cavers C, LaGraff JT, Melanson R, Singh A, Chen W, Hu Y, Tattikota SG, Liu Y, Hashmi Y, Asara JM, Branon T, Ting AY, Carr SA, Perrimon N. bioRxiv [Preprint]. 2025 Jul 11:2025.07.09.659702. doi: 10.1101/2025.07.09.659702. PubMed 40672250.
Backbone
  Vector backbone: pWalium-roe
  Backbone manufacturer: Norbert Perrimon Lab
  Vector type: Insect Expression ; Gateway destination vector
  Selectable markers: white+
Growth in bacteria
  Bacterial resistance: Chloramphenicol and Ampicillin, 25 & 100 μg/mL
  Growth temperature: 37°C
  Growth strain: ccdB Survival
  Copy number: Unknown
Gene/Insert
  Gene/Insert name: None
Terms and licenses: Academic/Nonprofit Terms; Industry Terms: Not Available to Industry
Depositor comments: Please visit https://doi.org/10.1101/2025.07.09.659702 for bioRxiv preprint.
How to cite: pWal10-roe-sfGFP was a gift from Justin Bosch & Norbert Perrimon (Addgene plasmid # 240239 ; http://n2t.net/addgene:240239 ; RRID:Addgene_240239)
